>Addgene plasmid #126976 | pJUMP28-1A(sfGFP) | addgene full sequence | sequence record 248040 | Addgene NGS Result
TTAATTAAGGAGTTTTGCAGGTGCCTTGGAACACCTGCTTTTCGCTGAATTCGCGGCCGCTTCTAGAGCG
TCTCTGGAGTGAGACCGGAGTTGACGGCTAGCTCAGTCCTAGGTACAGTGCTAGCGTACTTGTTTAACTT
TAAGAAGGAGATATACAATGGTAGCCCGTAAAGGCGAAGAGCTGTTCACTGGTGTCGTCCCTATTCTGGT
GGAACTGGATGGTGATGTCAACGGTCATAAGTTTTCCGTGCGTGGCGAGGGTGAAGGTGACGCAACTAAT
GGTAAACTGACGCTGAAGTTCATCTGTACTACTGGTAAACTGCCGGTACCTTGGCCGACTCTGGTAACGA
CGCTGACTTATGGTGTTCAGTGCTTTGCTCGTTATCCGGACCATATGAAGCAGCATGACTTCTTCAAGTC
CGCCATGCCGGAAGGCTATGTGCAGGAACGCACGATTTCCTTTAAGGATGACGGCACGTACAAAACGCGT
GCGGAAGTGAAATTTGAAGGCGATACCCTGGTAAACCGCATTGAGCTGAAAGGCATTGACTTTAAAGAAG
ATGGCAATATCCTGGGCCATAAGCTGGAATACAATTTTAACAGCCACAATGTTTACATCACCGCCGATAA
ACAAAAAAATGGCATTAAAGCGAATTTTAAAATTCGCCACAACGTGGAGGATGGCAGCGTGCAGCTGGCT
GATCACTACCAGCAAAACACTCCAATCGGTGATGGTCCTGTTCTGCTGCCAGACAATCACTATCTGAGCA
CGCAAAGCGTTCTGTCTAAAGATCCGAACGAGAAACGCGATCATATGGTTCTGCTGGAGTTCGTAACCGC
AGCGGGCATCACGCATGGTATGGATGAACTGTACAAAGGTTCGTAACTTCTGACTGAGTTGCACGCTGGT
CTCTCGCTAATGTGAGACGTACTAGTAGCGGCCGCTGCAGGGAGTTGTCTTCGAAGACTTCGCTCTAGTC
TTGGACTCCTGTTGATAGATCCAGTAATGACCTCAGAACTCCATCTGGATTTGTTCAGAACGCTCGGTTG
CCGCCGGGCGTTTTTTATTGGTGAGAATCCAGGGGTCCCCAATAATTACGATTTAAATTTGTGTCTCAAA
ATCTCTGATGTTACATTGCACAAGATAAAAATATATCATCATGAACAATAAAACTGTCTGCTTACATAAA
CAGTAATACAAGGGGTGTTATGAGCCATATTCAGCGTGAAACGAGCTGTAGCCGTCCGCGTCTGAACAGC
AACATGGATGCGGATCTGTATGGCTATAAATGGGCGCGTGATAACGTGGGTCAGAGCGGCGCGACCATTT
ATCGTCTGTATGGCAAACCGGATGCGCCGGAACTGTTTCTGAAACATGGCAAAGGCAGCGTGGCGAACGA
TGTGACCGATGAAATGGTGCGTCTGAACTGGCTGACCGAATTTATGCCGCTGCCGACCATTAAACATTTT
ATTCGCACCCCGGATGATGCGTGGCTGCTGACCACCGCGATTCCGGGCAAAACCGCGTTTCAGGTGCTGG
AAGAATATCCGGATAGCGGCGAAAACATTGTGGATGCGCTGGCCGTGTTTCTGCGTCGTCTGCATAGCAT
TCCGGTGTGCAACTGCCCGTTTAACAGCGATCGTGTGTTTCGTCTGGCCCAGGCGCAGAGCCGTATGAAC
AACGGCCTGGTGGATGCGAGCGATTTTGATGATGAACGTAACGGCTGGCCGGTGGAACAGGTGTGGAAAG
AAATGCATAAACTGCTGCCGTTTAGCCCGGATAGCGTGGTGACCCACGGCGATTTTAGCCTGGATAACCT
GATTTTCGATGAAGGCAAACTGATTGGCTGCATTGATGTGGGCCGTGTGGGCATTGCGGATCGTTATCAG
GATCTGGCCATTCTGTGGAACTGCCTGGGCGAATTTAGCCCGAGCCTGCAAAAACGTCTGTTTCAGAAAT
ATGGCATTGATAATCCGGATATGAACAAACTGCAATTTCATCTGATGCTGGATGAATTTTTCTAATAATT
AATTGGACCGCGGTCCGCGCGTTGTCCTTTTCCGCTGCATAACCCTGCTTCGGGGTCATTATAGCGATTT
TTTCGGTATATCCATCCTTTTTCGCACGATATACAGGATTTTGCCAAAGGGTTCGTGTAGACTTTCCTTG
GTGTATCCAACGGCGTCAGCCGGGCAGGATAGGTGAAGTAGGCCCACCCGCGAGCGGGTGTTCCTTCTTC
ACTGTCCCTTATTCGCACCTGGCGGTGCTCAACGGGAATCCTGCTCTGCGAGGCTGGCCGTAGGCCGGCC
CCGTAGAAAAGATCAAAGGATCTTCTTGAGATCCTTTTTTTCTGCGCGTAATCTGCTGCTTGCAAACAAA
AAAACCACCGCTACCAGCGGTGGTTTGTTTGCCGGATCAAGAGCTACCAACTCTTTTTCCGAAGGTAACT
GGCTTCAGCAGAGCGCAGATACCAAATACTGTTCTTCTAGTGTAGCCGTAGTTAGGCCACCACTTCAAGA
ACTCTGTAGCACCGCCTACATACCTCGCTCTGCTAATCCTGTTACCAGTGGCTGCTGCCAGTGGCGATAA
GTCGTGTCTTACCGGGTTGGACTCAAGACGATAGTTACCGGATAAGGCGCAGCGGTCGGGCTGAACGGGG
GGTTCGTGCACACAGCCCAGCTTGGAGCGAACGACCTACACCGAACTGAGATACCTACAGCGTGAGCTAT
GAGAAAGCGCCACGCTTCCCGAAGGGAGAAAGGCGGACAGGTATCCGGTAAGCGGCAGGGTCGGAACAGG
AGAGCGCACGAGGGAGCTTCCAGGGGGAAACGCCTGGTATCTTTATAGTCCTGTCGGGTTTCGCCACCTC
TGACTTGAGCGTCGATTTTTGTGATGCTCGTCAGGGGGGCGGAGCCTATGGAAAAACGCCAGCAACGCGG
CCTTTTTACGGTTCCTGGCCTTTTGCTGGCCTTTTGCTCACATGTTCTTTCCTGCGTTATCCCCTGATTC
TGTGGATAACCGTATTACCGCCTTTGAGTGAGCTGATACCGCTCGCCGCAGCCGAACGACCGAGCGCAGC
GAGTCAGTGAGCGAGGAAGCGGAAGAGCGCCCAATACGCAAACCGCCTCTCCCCGCGCGTTGGCCGATTC
ATTAATGCAGCTGGCACGACAGGTTTCCCGACTGGAAAGCGGGCAGTGAGCGCAACGCAATTAATGTGAG
TTAGCTCACTCATTAGGCAGGCGCGCCCAGCTGTCTAGGGCGGCGGATTTGTCCTACTCAGGAGAGCGTT
CACCGACAAACAACAGATAAAACGAAAGGCCCAGTCTTTCGACTGAGCCTTTCGTTTTATTTGATGCCT
Features (pLannotate 1.2.2; 12 found; start..end, strand, type, name):
     47..68      +  misc_feature   BioBrick prefix: BioBrick prefix for parts that do not start with "ATG"
     91..115     +  promoter       J23119(SpeI) promoter (fragment): bacterial promoter (Registry of Standard Biological Parts BBa J23119) modified to end with an SpeI site
    130..150     +  RBS            RBS: efficient ribosome binding site from bacteriophage T7 gene 10 (Olins and Rangwala, 1989)
    167..877     +  CDS            superfolder GFP: GFP variant that folds robustly even when fused to poorly folded proteins (Pédelacq et al., 2006)
    930..950     +  misc_feature   BioBrick suffix: universal suffix for all parts
    984..1078    +  terminator     lambda t0 terminator: transcription terminator from phage lambda
   1210..2022    +  CDS            aphA1: KKA1_ECOLX - Also known as nptI. Protein inferred from homology: Swiss-Prot protein existence level 3. Resistance to kanamycin and structurally-related aminoglycosides, including amikacin. From Escherichia coli.
   2192..2300    +  oriT           oriT: incP origin of transfer
   2336..2924    +  rep_origin     ori: high-copy-number ColE1/pMB1/pBR322/pUC origin of replication
   3107..3199    +  CDS            lacI (fragment): lac repressor; lacI; The lac repressor binds to the lac operator to inhibit transcription in E. coli. This inhibition can be relieved by adding lactose or isopropyl-β-D-thiogalactopyranoside (IPTG).
   3212..3233    +  protein_bind   CAP binding site: CAP binding activates transcription in the presence of cAMP. E. coli catabolite activator protein
   3267..3353    -  terminator     rrnB T1 terminator: Escherichia coli rrnB; transcription terminator T1 from the E. coli rrnB gene
