[The description below was written by a language model from this plasmid's Addgene catalogue record and pLannotate feature annotations shown in this document.]
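Description:
pJUMP28-1A(sfGFP) is an empty Level 1 backbone from the Joint Universal Modular Plasmids (JUMP) platform, a set of bacterial synthetic biology vectors derived from the SEVA plasmid architecture. It is a small plasmid of about 3.4 kb that replicates at high copy number from a pUC-type ColE1/pMB1 origin. Selection is with kanamycin, conferred by the aphA1 (nptI) aminoglycoside phosphotransferase gene. An incP origin of transfer sits between the resistance marker and the replication origin, which should allow the plasmid to be mobilised by conjugation when the transfer functions are supplied in trans.

No gene of interest is recorded; the cloning position instead holds a superfolder GFP reporter cassette. This cassette consists of a J23119-type constitutive bacterial promoter (annotated as a fragment), the efficient ribosome binding site from phage T7 gene 10, and the sfGFP coding sequence. It is framed by BioBrick prefix and suffix sequences, and the whole region is insulated by the lambda t0 terminator downstream and an rrnB T1 terminator upstream, as is usual in SEVA-style designs. In modular assembly vectors a reporter like this generally serves as a visual screen, with colonies that keep the parental plasmid fluorescing and those carrying assembled parts in its place not doing so, although the record itself only calls it an sfGFP reporter and does not list the assembly enzyme sites. Short lacI and CAP binding site annotations near the rrnB T1 terminator appear to be residual fragments rather than a functional lac regulatory system. The vector is intended as a high-copy destination for building Level 1 constructs for bacterial expression.
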