Addgene plasmid #126976: pJUMP28-1A(sfGFP)
Purpose: (Empty Backbone) Level 1 vector. sfGFP reporter. Origin pUC (high copy number)
Depositing lab: Chris French. Depositing organization: University of Edinburgh. Publication: Joint universal modular plasmids (JUMP): a flexible vector platform for synthetic biology. Valenzuela-Ortega M, French C. Synth Biol (Oxf). 2021 Feb 2;6(1):ysab003. doi: 10.1093/synbio/ysab003. eCollection 2021. PubMed 33623824.
Backbone
  Vector backbone: pJUMP28-1A
  Backbone manufacturer: Backbone derived from SEVA.
  Vector type: Bacterial Expression, Synthetic Biology
Growth in bacteria
  Bacterial resistance: Kanamycin, 50 μg/mL
  Growth temperature: 37°C
  Growth strain: JM109
  Copy number: High Copy
Gene/Insert
  Gene/Insert name: None
  Mutation: None
Terms and licenses: Academic/Nonprofit Terms; Industry Terms: Not Available to Industry
Depositor comments: Please visit https://www.biorxiv.org/content/10.1101/799585v1 for bioRxiv preprint.
How to cite: pJUMP28-1A(sfGFP) was a gift from Chris French (Addgene plasmid # 126976 ; http://n2t.net/addgene:126976 ; RRID:Addgene_126976)
